>Addgene plasmid #54138 | mEmerald-LaminA-C-18 | addgene full sequence | sequence record 271362 | Addgene NGS Result
CGTTACATAACTTACGGTAAATGGCCCGCCTGGCTGACCGCCCAACGACCCCCGCCCATTGACGTCAATA
ATGACGTATGTTCCCATAGTAACGCCAATAGGGACTTTCCATTGACGTCAATGGGTGGAGTATTTACGGT
AAACTGCCCACTTGGCAGTACATCAAGTGTATCATATGCCAAGTACGCCCCCTATTGACGTCAATGACGG
TAAATGGCCCGCCTGGCATTATGCCCAGTACATGACCTTATGGGACTTTCCTACTTGGCAGTACATCTAC
GTATTAGTCATCGCTATTACCATGGTGATGCGGTTTTGGCAGTACATCAATGGGCGTGGATAGCGGTTTG
ACTCACGGGGATTTCCAAGTCTCCACCCCATTGACGTCAATGGGAGTTTGTTTTGGCACCAAAATCAACG
GGACTTTCCAAAATGTCGTAACAACTCCGCCCCATTGACGCAAATGGGCGGTAGGCGTGTACGGTGGGAG
GTCTATATAAGCAGAGCTGGTTTAGTGAACCGTCAGATCCGCTAGCGCTACCGGTCGCCACCATGGTGAG
CAAGGGCGAGGAGCTGTTCACCGGGGTGGTGCCCATCCTGGTCGAGCTGGACGGCGACGTAAACGGCCAC
AAGTTCAGCGTGTCCGGCGAGGGCGAGGGCGATGCCACCTACGGCAAGCTGACCCTGAAGTTCATCTGCA
CCACCGGCAAGCTGCCCGTGCCCTGGCCCACCCTCGTGACCACCTTGACCTACGGCGTGCAGTGCTTCGC
CCGCTACCCCGACCACATGAAGCAGCACGACTTCTTCAAGTCCGCCATGCCCGAAGGCTACGTCCAGGAG
CGCACCATCTTCTTCAAGGACGACGGCAACTACAAGACCCGCGCCGAGGTGAAGTTCGAGGGCGACACCC
TGGTGAACCGCATCGAGCTGAAGGGCATCGACTTCAAGGAGGACGGCAACATCCTGGGGCACAAGCTGGA
GTACAACTACAACAGCCACAAGGTCTATATCACCGCCGACAAGCAGAAGAACGGCATCAAGGTGAACTTC
AAGACCCGCCACAACATCGAGGACGGCAGCGTGCAGCTCGCCGACCACTACCAGCAGAACACCCCCATCG
GCGACGGCCCCGTGCTGCTGCCCGACAACCACTACCTGAGCACCCAGTCCAAGCTGAGCAAAGACCCCAA
CGAGAAGCGCGATCACATGGTCCTGCTGGAGTTCGTGACCGCCGCCGGGATCACTCTCGGCATGGACGAG
CTGTACAAGTCCGGACTCAGATCTGGCAGCGGTGGAGGCAGCGCATCCGGCGGAAGCGGAAGCGAGACCC
CGTCCCAGCGGCGCGCCACCCGCAGCGGGGCGCAGGCCAGCTCCACTCCGCTGTCGCCCACCCGCATCAC
CCGGCTGCAGGAGAAGGAGGACCTGCAGGAGCTCAATGATCGCTTGGCGGTCTACATCGACCGTGTGCGC
TCGCTGGAAACGGAGAACGCAGGGCTGCGCCTTCGCATCACCGAGTCTGAAGAGGTGGTCAGCCGCGAGG
TGTCCGGCATCAAGGCCGCCTACGAGGCCGAGCTCGGGGATGCCCGCAAGACCCTTGACTCAGTAGCCAA
GGAGCGCGCCCGCCTGCAGCTGGAGCTGAGCAAAGTGCGTGAGGAGTTTAAGGAGCTGAAAGCGCGCAAT
ACCAAGAAGGAGGGTGACCTGATAGCTGCTCAGGCTCGGCTGAAGGACCTGGAGGCTCTGCTGAACTCCA
AGGAGGCCGCACTGAGCACTGCTCTCAGTGAGAAGCGCACGCTGGAGGGCGAGCTGCATGATCTGCGGGG
CCAGGTGGCCAAGCTTGAGGCAGCCCTAGGTGAGGCCAAGAAGCAACTTCAGGATGAGATGCTGCGGCGG
GTGGATGCTGAGAACAGGCTGCAGACCATGAAGGAGGAACTGGACTTCCAGAAGAACATCTACAGTGAGG
AGCTGCGTGAGACCAAGCGCCGTCATGAGACCCGACTGGTGGAGATTGACAATGGGAAGCAGCGTGAGTT
TGAGAGCCGGCTGGCGGATGCGCTGCAGGAACTGCGGGCCCAGCATGAGGACCAGGTGGAGCAGTATAAG
AAGGAGCTGGAGAAGACTTATTCTGCCAAGCTGGACAATGCCAGGCAGTCTGCTGAGAGGAACAGCAACC
TGGTGGGGGCTGCCCACGAGGAGCTGCAGCAGTCGCGCATCCGCATCGACAGCCTCTCTGCCCAGCTCAG
CCAGCTCCAGAAGCAGCTGGCAGCCAAGGAGGCGAAGCTTCGAGACCTGGAGGACTCACTGGCCCGTGAG
CGGGACACCAGCCGGCGGCTGCTGGCGGAAAAGGAGCGGGAGATGGCCGAGATGCGGGCAAGGATGCAGC
AGCAGCTGGACGAGTACCAGGAGCTTCTGGACATCAAGCTGGCCCTGGACATGGAGATCCACGCCTACCG
CAAGCTCTTGGAGGGCGAGGAGGAGAGGCTACGCCTGTCCCCCAGCCCTACCTCGCAGCGCAGCCGTGGC
CGTGCTTCCTCTCACTCATCCCAGACACAGGGTGGGGGCAGCGTCACCAAAAAGCGCAAACTGGAGTCCA
CTGAGAGCCGCAGCAGCTTCTCACAGCACGCACGCACTAGCGGGCGCGTGGCCGTGGAGGAGGTGGATGA
GGAGGGCAAGTTTGTCCGGCTGCGCAACAAGTCCAATGAGGACCAGTCCATGGGCAATTGGCAGATCAAG
CGCCAGAATGGAGATGATCCCTTGCTGACTTACCGGTTCCCACCAAAGTTCACCCTGAAGGCTGGGCAGG
TGGTGACGATCTGGGCTGCAGGAGCTGGGGCCACCCACAGCCCCCCTACCGACCTGGTGTGGAAGGCACA
GAACACCTGGGGCTGCGGGAACAGCCTGCGTACGGCTCTCATCAACTCCACTGGGGAAGAAGTGGCCATG
CGCAAGCTGGTGCGCTCAGTGACTGTGGTTGAGGACGACGAGGATGAGGATGGAGATGACCTGCTCCATC
ACCACCACGGCTCCCACTGCAGCAGCTCGGGGGACCCCGCTGAGTACAACCTGCGCTCGCGCACCGTGCT
GTGCGGGACCTGCGGGCAGCCTGCCGACAAGGCATCTGCCAGCGGCTCAGGAGCCCAGGTGGGCGGACCC
ATCTCCTCTGGCTCTTCTGCCTCCAGTGTCACGGTCACTCGCAGCTACCGCAGTGTGGGGGGCAGTGGGG
GTGGCAGCTTCGGGGACAATCTGGTCACCCGCTCCTACCTCCTGGGCAACTCCAGCCCCCGAACCCAGAG
CCCCCAGAACTGCAGCATCATGTAAGGATCCACCGGATCTAGATAACTGATCATAATCAGCCATACCACA
TTTGTAGAGGTTTTACTTGCTTTAAAAAACCTCCCACACCTCCCCCTGAACCTGAAACATAAAATGAATG
CAATTGTTGTTGTTAACTTGTTTATTGCAGCTTATAATGGTTACAAATAAAGCAATAGCATCACAAATTT
CACAAATAAAGCATTTTTTTCACTGCATTCTAGTTGTGGTTTGTCCAAACTCATCAATGTATCTTAACGC
GTAAATTGTAAGCGTTAATATTTTGTTAAAATTCGCGTTAAATTTTTGTTAAATCAGCTCATTTTTTAAC
CAATAGGCCGAAATCGGCAAAATCCCTTATAAATCAAAAGAATAGACCGAGATAGGGTTGAGTGTTGTTC
CAGTTTGGAACAAGAGTCCACTATTAAAGAACGTGGACTCCAACGTCAAAGG
[49 nt withheld, positions 3763-3811]
T
[91 nt withheld, positions 3813-3903]
G
[124 nt withheld, positions 3905-4028]
CAGGTGGCACTTTTCGGGGAAATGTGCGCGGAACCCCTATTTGTTTATTTTTCTAAATACATTCAAATAT
GTATCCGCTCATGAGACAATAACCCTGATAAATGCTTCAATAATATTGAAAAAGGAAGAGTCCTGAGGCG
GAAAGAACCAGCTGTGGAATGTGTGTCAGTTAGGGTGTGGAAAGTCCCCAGGCTCCCCAGCAGGCAGAAG
TATGCAAAGCATGCATCTCAATTAGTCAGCAACCAGGTGTGGAAAGTCCCCAGGCTCCCCAGCAGGCAGA
AGTATGCAAAGCATGCATCTCAATTAGTCAGCAACCATAGTCCCGCCCCTAACTCCGCCCATCCCGCCCC
TAACTCCGCCCAGTTCCGCCCATTCTCCGCCCCATGGCTGACTAATTTTTTTTATTTATGCAGAGGCCGA
GGCCGCCTCGGCCTCTGAGCTATTCCAGAAGTAGTGAGGAGGCTTTTTTGGAGGCCTAGGCTTTTGCAAA
GATCGATCAAGAGACAGGATGAGGATCGTTTCGCATGATTGAACAAGATGGATTGCACGCAGGTTCTCCG
GCCGCTTGGGTGGAGAGGCTATTCGGCTATGACTGGGCACAACAGACAATCGGCTGCTCTGATGCCGCCG
TGTTCCGGCTGTCAGCGCAGGGGCGCCCGGTTCTTTTTGTCAAGACCGACCTGTCCGGTGCCCTGAATGA
ACTGCAAGACGAGGCAGCGCGGCTATCGTGGCTGGCCACGACGGGCGTTCCTTGCGCAGCTGTGCTCGAC
GTTGTCACTGAAGCGGGAAGGGACTGGCTGCTATTGGGCGAAGTGCCGGGGCAGGATCTCCTGTCATCTC
ACCTTGCTCCTGCCGAGAAAGTATCCATCATGGCTGATGCAATGCGGCGGCTGCATACGCTTGATCCGGC
TACCTGCCCATTCGACCACCAAGCGAAACATCGCATCGAGCGAGCACGTACTCGGATGGAAGCCGGTCTT
GTCGATCAGGATGATCTGGACGAAGAGCATCAGGGGCTCGCGCCAGCCGAACTGTTCGCCAGGCTCAAGG
CGAGCATGCCCGACGGCGAGGATCTCGTCGTGACCCATGGCGATGCCTGCTTGCCGAATATCATGGTGGA
AAATGGCCGCTTTTCTGGATTCATCGACTGTGGCCGGCTGGGTGTGGCGGACCGCTATCAGGACATAGCG
TTGGCTACCCGTGATATTGCTGAAGAGCTTGGCGGCGAATGGGCTGACCGCTTCCTCGTGCTTTACGGTA
TCGCCGCTCCCGATTCGCAGCGCATCGCCTTCTATCGCCTTCTTGACGAGTTCTTCTGAGCGGGACTCTG
GGGTTCGAAATGACCGACCAAGCGACGCCCAACCTGCCATCACGAGATTTCGATTCCACCGCCGCCTTCT
ATGAAAGGTTGGGCTTCGGAATCGTTTTCCGGGACGCCGGCTGGATGATCCTCCAGCGCGGGGATCTCAT
GCTGGAGTTCTTCGCCCACCCTAGGGGGAGGCTAACTGAAACACGGAAGGAGACAATACCGGAAGGAACC
CGCGCTATGACGGCAATAAAAAGACAGAATAAAACGCACGGTGTTGGGTCGTTTGTTCATAAACGCGGGG
TTCGGTCCCAGGGCTGGCACTCTGTCGATACCCCACCGAGACCCCATTGGGGCCAATACGCCCGCGTTTC
TTCCTTTTCCCCACCCCACCCCCCAAGTTCGGGTGAAGGCCCAGGGCTCGCAGCCAACGTCGGGGCGGCA
GGCCCTGCCATAGCCTCAGGTTACTCATATATACTTTAGATTGATTTAAAACTTCATTTTTAATTTAAAA
GGATCTAGGTGAAGATCCTTTTTGATAATCTCATGACCAAAATCCCTTAACGTGAGTTTTCGTTCCACTG
AGCGTCAGACCCCGTAGAAAAGATCAAAGGATCTTCTTGAGATCCTTTTTTTCTGCGCGTAATCTGCTGC
TTGCAAACAAAAAAACCACCGCTACCAGCGGTGGTTTGTTTGCCGGATCAAGAGCTACCAACTCTTTTTC
CGAAGGTAACTGGCTTCAGCAGAGCGCAGATACCAAATACTGTTCTTCTAGTGTAGCCGTAGTTAGGCCA
CCACTTCAAGAACTCTGTAGCACCGCCTACATACCTCGCTCTGCTAATCCTGTTACCAGTGGCTGCTGCC
AGTGGCGATAAGTCGTGTCTTACCGGGTTGGACTCAAGACGATAGTTACCGGATAAGGCGCAGCGGTCGG
GCTGAACGGGGGGTTCGTGCACACAGCCCAGCTTGGAGCGAACGACCTACACCGAACTGAGATACCTACA
GCGTGAGCTATGAGAAAGCGCCACGCTTCCCGAAGGGAGAAAGGCGGACAGGTATCCGGTAAGCGGCAGG
GTCGGAACAGGAGAGCGCACGAGGGAGCTTCCAGGGGGAAACGCCTGGTATCTTTATAGTCCTGTCGGGT
TTCGCCACCTCTGACTTGAGCGTCGATTTTTGTGATGCTCGTCAGGGGGGCGGAGCCTATGGAAAAACGC
CAGCAACGCGGCCTTTTTACGGTTCCTGGCCTTTTGCTGGCCTTTTGCTCACATGTTCTTTCCTGCGTTA
TCCCCTGATTCTGTGGATAACCGTATTACCGCCATGCATTAGTTATTAATAGTAATCAATTACGGGGTCA
TTAGTTCATAGCCCATATATGGAGTTCCG
Features (pLannotate 1.2.2; 15 found; start..end, strand, type, name):
      1..304     +  enhancer       CMV enhancer: human cytomegalovirus immediate early enhancer
    305..508     +  promoter       CMV promoter: human cytomegalovirus (CMV) immediate early promoter
    553..1269    +  CDS            mEmerald: mEmerald is a basic (constitutively fluorescent) green fluorescent protein published in 1998, derived from Aequorea victoria. It is reported to be a very rapidly-maturing monomer with moderate acid sensitivity.
   1324..3312    +  CDS            LMNA: LMNA_HUMAN - Also known as LMN1. Experimental evidence at protein level: Swiss-Prot protein existence level 1. Prelamin-A/C can accelerate smooth muscle cell senescence. It acts to disrupt mitosis and induce DNA damage in vascular smooth muscle cells (VSMCs), leading to mitotic failure, genomic instability, and premature senescence. From Homo sapiens (Human).
   3338..3422    +  CDS            large T antigen (fragment): large T antigen from SV40 (simian virus 40)
   3445..3566    +  polyA_signal   SV40 poly(A) signal: SV40 polyadenylation signal
   3600..4028    -  rep_origin     f1 ori (sequence partly withheld): f1 bacteriophage origin of replication; arrow indicates direction of (+) strand synthesis
   4055..4159    +  promoter       AmpR promoter: bla
   4161..4518    +  promoter       SV40 promoter: SV40 enhancer and early promoter
   4553..5347    +  CDS            NeoR/KanR: aminoglycoside phosphotransferase from Tn5; aph(3')-II (or nptII); confers resistance to neomycin, kanamycin, and G418 (Geneticin®)
   5368..5520    +  CDS            ble (fragment): BLE_KLEPN - Experimental evidence at protein level: Swiss-Prot protein existence level 1. Binding protein with a strong affinity to the bleomycin family of antibiotics. Binds to CL990; an antimitotic-antibiotic compound. From Klebsiella pneumoniae.
   5579..5626    +  polyA_signal   HSV TK poly(A) signal: herpes simplex virus thymidine kinase polyadenylation signal (Cole and Stacy, 1985)
   5717..5733    -  polyA_signal   bGH poly(A) signal (fragment): bovine growth hormone polyadenylation signal
   5955..6543    +  rep_origin     ori: high-copy-number ColE1/pMB1/pBR322/pUC origin of replication
   6658..6717    +  enhancer       CMV enhancer (fragment): human cytomegalovirus immediate early enhancer
