[The description below was written by a language model from this plasmid's Addgene catalogue record, the feature table of its GenBank file and pLannotate feature annotations shown in this document.]
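Description:
mEmerald-LaminA-C-18 is a mammalian expression plasmid built on the mEmerald-C1 backbone, designed to produce human lamin A (LMNA) fused at its N terminus to the green fluorescent protein mEmerald. In the full 6,717-nt sequence annotation, the human cytomegalovirus immediate early enhancer and promoter drive a single fusion reading frame. This consists of the mEmerald coding sequence (a bright, rapidly maturing monomeric GFP variant, preceded by a Kozak consensus according to a partial record), a short linker region, and then the LMNA coding sequence. The "18" in the name presumably refers to that linker's length, though the record does not say so. The transcript is terminated by an SV40 polyadenylation signal. The small large T antigen fragment annotated just upstream of that signal probably belongs to the SV40 terminator region rather than being a functional element.

The plasmid is maintained at high copy in E. coli through a ColE1/pUC-type origin. It also carries an f1 origin for single-stranded DNA production. A single Tn5 aminoglycoside phosphotransferase gene (NeoR/KanR) serves both hosts. A bacterial promoter gives kanamycin resistance in bacteria, and the SV40 early promoter with an HSV TK polyadenylation signal allows G418 selection of stably transfected mammalian cells. The ble and bGH poly(A) fragments appear to be incidental remnants or partial matches.

The construct is used as a live-cell imaging marker for the nuclear envelope and lamina, with excitation at 487 nm and emission at 509 nm. Two accompanying GenBank records cover only portions of the plasmid. One annotates the mEmerald region and standard sequencing primer sites, and the other has no features.
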