Addgene plasmid #54138: mEmerald-LaminA-C-18
Purpose: Localization: Nuclear Envelope, Excitation: 487, Emission: 509
Depositing lab: Michael Davidson. Depositing organization: Florida State University, Tallahassee.
Backbone
  Vector backbone: mEmerald-C1
  Backbone size w/o insert (bp): 4750
  Vector type: Mammalian Expression
  Selectable markers: Neomycin (select with G418)
Growth in bacteria
  Bacterial resistance: Kanamycin, 50 μg/mL
  Growth temperature: 37°C
  Growth strain: DH5alpha
  Copy number: High Copy
Gene/Insert
  Gene/Insert name: LaminA (alt name: NM_170707.2)
  Species: H. sapiens (human)
  Entrez Gene: LMNA (a.k.a. CDCD1, CDDC, CMD1A, CMT2B1, EMD2, FPL, FPLD, FPLD2, HGPS, IDC, LDP1, LFP, LGMD1B, LMN1, LMNC, LMNL1, MADA, PRO1)
  Promoter: CMV
  Tag / fusion protein: mEmerald (N terminal on backbone)
  Cloning method: Unknown
  Sequencing primers: 5′ CMV-F; 3′ SV40pA-R
Terms and licenses: Academic/Nonprofit Terms; Industry Terms
Depositor comments: . Excitation = 487; Emission = 509. Localization data: Nuclear Envelope
How to cite: mEmerald-LaminA-C-18 was a gift from Michael Davidson (Addgene plasmid # 54138 ; http://n2t.net/addgene:54138 ; RRID:Addgene_54138)
