LOCUS       Exported 2808 bp ds-DNA linear SYN 19-MAY-2021
DEFINITION  Localization: Nuclear Envelope, Excitation: 487, Emission: 509.
ACCESSION   .
VERSION     .
KEYWORDS    mEmerald-LaminA-C-18
SOURCE      synthetic DNA construct
  ORGANISM  synthetic DNA construct
REFERENCE   1 (bases 1 to 2808)
  TITLE     Davidson mEmerald
REFERENCE   2 (bases 1 to 2808)
  AUTHORS   .
  TITLE     Direct Submission
  JOURNAL   Exported May 19, 2021 from SnapGene Server 1.1.58
            http://www.snapgene.com
FEATURES             Location/Qualifiers
     source          1..2808
                     /organism="synthetic DNA construct"
                     /mol_type="other DNA"
     regulatory      21..30
                     /regulatory_class="other"
                     /note="vertebrate consensus sequence for strong initiation
                     of translation (Kozak, 1987)"
     CDS             27..743
                     /codon_start=1
                     /product="brightly fluorescent monomeric variant of GFP"
                     /label=mEmerald
                     /note="mammalian codon-optimized"
                     /translation="MVSKGEELFTGVVPILVELDGDVNGHKFSVSGEGEGDATYGKLTL
                     KFICTTGKLPVPWPTLVTTLTYGVQCFARYPDHMKQHDFFKSAMPEGYVQERTIFFKDD
                     GNYKTRAEVKFEGDTLVNRIELKGIDFKEDGNILGHKLEYNYNSHKVYITADKQKNGIK
                     VNFKTRHNIEDGSVQLADHYQQNTPIGDGPVLLPDNHYLSTQSKLSKDPNEKRDHMVLL
                     EFVTAAGITLGMDELYK"
     primer_bind     complement(72..93)
                     /label=EGFP-N
                     /note="EGFP, reverse primer"
     primer_bind     complement(333..352)
                     /label=EXFP-R
                     /note="For distinguishing EGFP variants, reverse primer"
     primer_bind     680..701
                     /label=EGFP-C
                     /note="EGFP, forward primer"
ORIGIN
        1 atccgctagc gctaccggtc gccaccatgg tgagcaaggg cgaggagctg ttcaccgggg
       61 tggtgcccat cctggtcgag ctggacggcg acgtaaacgg ccacaagttc agcgtgtccg
      121 gcgagggcga gggcgatgcc acctacggca agctgaccct gaagttcatc tgcaccaccg
      181 gcaagctgcc cgtgccctgg cccaccctcg tgaccacctt gacctacggc gtgcagtgct
      241 tcgcccgcta ccccgaccac atgaagcagc acgacttctt caagtccgcc atgcccgaag
      301 gctacgtcca ggagcgcacc atcttcttca aggacgacgg caactacaag acccgcgccg
      361 aggtgaagtt cgagggcgac accctggtga accgcatcga gctgaagggc atcgacttca
      421 aggaggacgg caacatcctg gggcacaagc tggagtacaa ctacaacagc cacaaggtct
      481 atatcaccgc cgacaagcag aagaacggca tcaaggtgaa cttcaagacc cgccacaaca
      541 tcgaggacgg cagcgtgcag ctcgccgacc actaccagca gaacaccccc atcggcgacg
      601 gccccgtgct gctgcccgac aaccactacc tgagcaccca gtccaagctg agcaaagacc
      661 ccaacgagaa gcgcgatcac atggtcctgc tggagttcgt gaccgccgcc gggatcactc
      721 tcggcatgga cgagctgtac aagtccggac tcagatctgg cagcggtgga ggcagcgcat
      781 ccggcggaag cggaagcgag accccgtccc agcggcgcgc cacccgcagc ggggcgcagg
      841 ccagctccac tccgctgtcg cccacccgca tcacccggct gcaggagaag gaggacctgc
      901 aggagctcaa tgatcgcttg gcggtctaca tcgaccgtgt gcgctcgctg gaaacggaga
      961 acgcagggct gcgccttcgc atcaccgagt ctgaagaggt ggtcagccgc gaggtgtccg
     1021 gcatcaaggc cgcctacgag gccgagctcg gggatgcccg caagaccctt gactcagtag
     1081 ccaaggagcg cgcccgcctg cagctggagc tgagcaaagt gcgtgaggag tttaaggagc
     1141 tgaaagcgcg caataccaag aaggagggtg acctgatagc tgctcaggct cggctgaagg
     1201 acctggaggc tctgctgaac tccaaggagg ccgcactgag cactgctctc agtgagaagc
     1261 gcacgctgga gggcgagctg catgatctgc ggggccaggt ggccaagctt gaggcagccc
     1321 taggtgaggc caagaagcaa cttcaggatg agatgctgcg gcgggtggat gctgagaaca
     1381 ggctgcagac catgaaggag gaactggact tccagaagaa catctacagt gaggagctgc
     1441 gtgagaccaa gcgccgtcat gagacccgac tggtggagat tgacaatggg aagcagcgtg
     1501 agtttgagag ccggctggcg gatgcgctgc aggaactgcg ggcccagcat gaggaccagg
     1561 tggagcagta taagaaggag ctggagaaga cttattctgc caagctggac aatgccaggc
     1621 agtctgctga gaggaacagc aacctggtgg gggctgccca cgaggagctg cagcagtcgc
     1681 gcatccgcat cgacagcctc tctgcccagc tcagccagct ccagaagcag ctggcagcca
     1741 aggaggcgaa gcttcgagac ctggaggact cactggcccg tgagcgggac accagccggc
     1801 ggctgctggc ggaaaaggag cgggagatgg ccgagatgcg ggcaaggatg cagcagcagc
     1861 tggacgagta ccaggagctt ctggacatca agctggccct ggacatggag atccacgcct
     1921 accgcaagct cttggagggc gaggaggaga ggctacgcct gtcccccagc cctacctcgc
     1981 agcgcagccg tggccgtgct tcctctcact catcccagac acagggtggg ggcagcgtca
     2041 ccaaaaagcg caaactggag tccactgaga gccgcagcag cttctcacag cacgcacgca
     2101 ctagcgggcg cgtggccgtg gaggaggtgg atgaggaggg caagtttgtc cggctgcgca
     2161 acaagtccaa tgaggaccag tccatgggca attggcagat caagcgccag aatggagatg
     2221 atcccttgct gacttaccgg ttcccaccaa agttcaccct gaaggctggg caggtggtga
     2281 cgatctgggc tgcaggagct ggggccaccc acagcccccc taccgacctg gtgtggaagg
     2341 cacagaacac ctggggctgc gggaacagcc tgcgtacggc tctcatcaac tccactgggg
     2401 aagaagtggc catgcgcaag ctggtgcgct cagtgactgt ggttgaggac gacgaggatg
     2461 aggatggaga tgacctgctc catcaccacc acggctccca ctgcagcagc tcgggggacc
     2521 ccgctgagta caacctgcgc tcgcgcaccg tgctgtgcgg gacctgcggg cagcctgccg
     2581 acaaggcatc tgccagcggc tcaggagccc aggtgggcgg acccatctcc tctggctctt
     2641 ctgcctccag tgtcacggtc actcgcagct accgcagtgt ggggggcagt gggggtggca
     2701 gcttcgggga caatctggtc acccgctcct acctcctggg caactccagc ccccgaaccc
     2761 agagccccca gaactgcagc atcatgtaag gatccaccgg atctagat
//
