LOCUS       Exported 879 bp ds-DNA linear SYN 19-MAY-2021
DEFINITION  Localization: Nuclear Envelope, Excitation: 487, Emission: 509.
ACCESSION   .
VERSION     .
KEYWORDS    mEmerald-LaminA-C-18
SOURCE      synthetic DNA construct
  ORGANISM  synthetic DNA construct
REFERENCE   1 (bases 1 to 879)
  TITLE     Davidson mEmerald
REFERENCE   2 (bases 1 to 879)
  AUTHORS   .
  TITLE     Direct Submission
  JOURNAL   Exported May 19, 2021 from SnapGene Server 1.1.58
            http://www.snapgene.com
FEATURES             Location/Qualifiers
     source          1..879
                     /organism="synthetic DNA construct"
                     /mol_type="other DNA"
ORIGIN
        1 gagctgtaca agtccggact cagatctggc agcggtggag gcagcgcatc cggcggaagc
       61 ggaagcgaga ccccgtccca gcggcgcgcc acccgcagcg gggcgcaggc cagctccact
      121 ccgctgtcgc ccacccgcat cacccggctg caggagaagg aggacctgca ggagctcaat
      181 gatcgcttgg cggtctacat cgaccgtgtg cgctcgctgg aaacggagaa cgcagggctg
      241 cgccttcgca tcaccgagtc tgaagaggtg gtcagccgcg aggtgtccgg catcaaggcc
      301 gcctacgagg ccgagctcgg ggatgcccgc aagacccttg actcagtagc caaggagcgc
      361 gcccgcctgc agctggagct gagcaaagtg cgtgaggagt ttaaggagct gaaagcgcgc
      421 aataccaaga aggagggtga cctgatagct gctcaggctc ggctgaagga cctggaggct
      481 ctgctgaact ccaaggaggc cgcactgagc actgctctca gtgagaagcg cacgctggag
      541 ggcgagctgc atgatctgcg gggccaggtg gccaagcttg aggcagccct aggtgaggcc
      601 aagaagcaac ttcaggatga gatgctgcgg cgggtggatg ctgagaacag gctgcagacc
      661 atgaaggagg aactggactt ccagaagaac atctacagtg aggagctgcg tgagaccaag
      721 cgccgtcatg agacccgact ggtggagatt gacaatggga agcagcgtga gtttgagagc
      781 cggctggcgg atgcgctgca ggaactgcgg gcccagcatg aggaccaggt ggagcagtat
      841 aagaaggagc tggagaagac ttattctgcc aagctggac
//
